>Addgene plasmid #14159 | pAG304GAL-ccdB-ECFP | depositor full sequence | sequence record 7822 | Author sequence
TCGCGCGTTTCGGTGATGACGGTGAAAACCTCTGACACATGCAGCTCCCGGAGACGGTCACAGCTTGTCT
GTAAGCGGATGCCGGGAGCAGACAAGCCCGTCAGGGCGCGTCAGCGGGTGTTGGCGGGTGTCGGGGCTGG
CTTAACTATGCGGCATCAGAGCAGATTGTACTGAGAGTGCACCAAACGACATTACTATATATATAATATA
GGAAGCATTTAATAGACAGCATCGTAATATATGTGTACTTTGCAGTTATGACGCCAGATGGCAGTAGTGG
AAGATATTCTTTATTGAAAAATAGCTTGTCACCTTACGTACAATCTTGATCCGGAGCTTTTCTTTTTTTG
CCGATTAAGAATTAATTCGGTCGAAAAAAGAAAAGGAGAGGGCCAAGAGGGAGGGCATTGGTGACTATTG
AGCACGTGAGTATACGTGATTAAGCACACAAAGGCAGCTTGGAGTATGTCTGTTATTAATTTCACAGGTA
GTTCTGGTCCATTGGTGAAAGTTTGCGGCTTGCAGAGCACAGAGGCCGCAGAATGTGCTCTAGATTCCGA
TGCTGACTTGCTGGGTATTATATGTGTGCCCAATAGAAAGAGAACAATTGACCCGGTTATTGCAAGGAAA
ATTTCAAGTCTTGTAAAAGCATATAAAAATAGTTCAGGCACTCCGAAATACTTGGTTGGCGTGTTTCGTA
ATCAACCTAAGGAGGATGTTTTGGCTCTGGTCAATGATTACGGCATTGATATCGTCCAACTGCATGGAGA
TGAGTCGTGGCAAGAATACCAAGAGTTCCTCGGTTTGCCAGTTATTAAAAGACTCGTATTTCCAAAAGAC
TGCAACATACTACTCAGTGCAGCTTCACAGAAACCTCATTCGTTTATTCCCTTGTTTGATTCAGAAGCAG
GTGGGACAGGTGAACTTTTGGATTGGAACTCGATTTCTGACTGGGTTGGAAGGCAAGAGAGCCCCGAAAG
CTTACATTTTATGTTAGCTGGTGGACTGACGCCAGAAAATGTTGGTGATGCGCTTAGATTAAATGGCGTT
ATTGGTGTTGATGTAAGCGGAGGTGTGGAGACAAATGGTGTAAAAGACTCTAACAAAATAGCAAATTTCG
TCAAAAATGCTAAGAAATAGGTTATTACTGAGTAGTATTTATTTAAGTATTGTTTGTGCACTTGCCTGCG
GTGTGAAATACCGCACAGATGCGTAAGGAGAAAATACCGCATCAGGAAATTGTAAACGTTAATATTTTGT
TAAAATTCGCGTTAAATTTTTGTTAAATCAGCTCATTTTTTAACCAATAGGCCGAAATCGGCAAAATCCC
TTATAAATCAAAAGAATAGACCGAGATAGGGT
[37 nt withheld, positions 1363-1399]
AAAGAACGTGGACTCCAACGTCAAAGG
[49 nt withheld, positions 1427-1475]
T
[91 nt withheld, positions 1477-1567]
G
[124 nt withheld, positions 1569-1692]
CGCGCCATTCGCCATTCAGGCTGCGCAACTGTTGGGAAGGGCGATCGGTGCGGGCCTCTTCGCTATTACG
CCAGCTGGCGAAGGGGGGATGTGCTGCAAGGCGATTAAGTTGGGTAACGCCAGGGTTTTCCCAGTCACGA
CGTTGTAAAACGACGGCCAGTGAATTGTAATACGACTCACTATAGGGCGAATTGGAGCTCTAGTACGGAT
TAGAAGCCGCCGAGCGGGCGACAGCCCTCCGACGGAAGACTCTCCTCCGTGCGTCCTCGTCTTCACCGGT
CGCGTTCCTGAAACGCAGATGTGCCTCGCGCCGCACTGCTCCGAACAATAAAGATTCTACAATACTAGCT
TTTATGGTTATGAAGAGGAAAAATTGGCAGTAACCTGGCCCCACAAACCTTCAAATTAACGAATCAAATT
AACAACCATAGGATGATAATGCGATTAGTTTTTTAGCCTTATTTCTGGGGTAATTAATCAGCGAAGCGAT
GATTTTTGATCTATTAACAGATATATAAATGGAAAAGCTGCATAACCACTTTAACTAATACTTTCAACAT
TTTCAGTTTGTATTACTTCTTATTCAAATGTCATAAAAGTATCAACAAAAAATTGTTAATATACCTCTAT
ACTTTAACGTCAAGGAGAAAAAACCCCGGATTCTAGAACTAGTGGATCCCCCATCACAAGTTTGTACAAA
AAAGCTGAACGAGAAACGTAAAATGATATAAATATCAATATATTAAATTAGATTTTGCATAAAAAACAGA
CTACATAATACTGTAAAACACAACATATCCAGTCACTATGGCGGCCGCATTAGGCACCCCAGGCTTTACA
CTTTATGCTTCCGGCTCGTATAATGTGTGGATTTTGAGTTAGGATCCGTCGAGATTTTCAGGAGCTAAGG
AAGCTAAAATGGAGAAAAAAATCACTGGATATACCACCGTTGATATATCCCAATGGCATCGTAAAGAACA
TTTTGAGGCATTTCAGTCAGTTGCTCAATGTACCTATAACCAGACCGTTCAGCTGGATATTACGGCCTTT
TTAAAGACCGTAAAGAAAAATAAGCACAAGTTTTATCCGGCCTTTATTCACATTCTTGCCCGCCTGATGA
ATGCTCATCCGGAATTCCGTATGGCAATGAAAGACGGTGAGCTGGTGATATGGGATAGTGTTCACCCTTG
TTACACCGTTTTCCATGAGCAAACTGAAACGTTTTCATCGCTCTGGAGTGAATACCACGACGATTTCCGG
CAGTTTCTACACATATATTCGCAAGATGTGGCGTGTTACGGTGAAAACCTGGCCTATTTCCCTAAAGGGT
TTATTGAGAATATGTTTTTCGTCTCAGCCAATCCCTGGGTGAGTTTCACCAGTTTTGATTTAAACGTGGC
CAATATGGACAACTTCTTCGCCCCCGTTTTCACCATGGGCAAATATTATACGCAAGGCGACAAGGTGCTG
ATGCCGCTGGCGATTCAGGTTCATCATGCCGTCTGTGATGGCTTCCATGTCGGCAGAATGCTTAATGAAT
TACAACAGTACTGCGATGAGTGGCAGGGCGGGGCGTAAACGCCGCGTGGATCCGGCTTACTAAAAGCCAG
ATAACAGTATGCGTATTTGCGCGCTGATTTTTGCGGTATAAGAATATATACTGATATGTATACCCGAAGT
ATGTCAAAAAGAGGTATGCTATGAAGCAGCGTATTACAGTGACAGTTGACAGCGACAGCTATCAGTTGCT
CAAGGCATATATGATGTCAATATCTCCGGTCTGGTAAGCACAACCATGCAGAATGAAGCCCGTCGTCTGC
GTGCCGAACGCTGGAAAGCGGAAAATCAGGAAGGGATGGCTGAGGTCGCCCGGTTTATTGAAATGAACGG
CTCTTTTGCTGACGAGAACAGGGGCTGGTGAAATGCAGTTTAAGGTTTACACCTATAAAAGAGAGAGCCG
TTATCGTCTGTTTGTGGATGTACAGAGTGATATTATTGACACGCCCGGGCGACGGATGGTGATCCCCCTG
GCCAGTGCACGTCTGCTGTCAGATAAAGTCTCCCGTGAACTTTACCCGGTGGTGCATATCGGGGATGAAA
GCTGGCGCATGATGACCACCGATATGGCCAGTGTGCCGGTCTCCGTTATCGGGGAAGAAGTGGCTGATCT
CAGCCACCGCGAAAATGACATCAAAAACGCCATTAACCTGATGTTCTGGGGAATATAAATGTCAGGCTCC
CTTATACACAGCCAGTCTGCAGGTCGACCATAGTGACTGGATATGTTGTGTTTTACAGTATTATGTAGTC
TGTTTTTTATGCAAAATCTAATTTAATATATTGATATTTATATCATTTTACGTTTCTCGTTCAGCTTTCT
TGTACAAAGTGGTGATGGGCTGCAGGAATTCGATATCAAGCTTAATGGTGAGCAAGGGCGAGGAGCTGTT
CACCGGGGTGGTGCCCATCCTGGTCGAGCTGGACGGCGACGTAAACGGCCACAAGTTCAGCGTGTCCGGC
GAGGGCGAGGGCGATGCCACCTACGGCAAGCTGACCCTGAAGTTCATCTGCACCACCGGCAAGCTGCCCG
TGCCCTGGCCCACCCTCGTGACCACCCTGACCTGGGGCGTGCAGTGCTTCAGCCGCTACCCCGACCACAT
GAAGCAGCACGACTTCTTCAAGTCCGCCATGCCCGAAGGCTACGTCCAGGAGCGCACCATCTTCTTCAAG
GACGACGGCAACTACAAGACCCGCGCCGAGGTGAAGTTCGAGGGCGACACCCTGGTGAACCGCATCGAGC
TGAAGGGCATCGACTTCAAGGAGGACGGCAACATCCTGGGGCACAAGCTGGAGTACAACTACATCAGCCA
CAACGTCTATATCACCGCCGACAAGCAGAAGAACGGCATCAAGGCCAACTTCAAGATCCGCCACAACATC
GAGGACGGCAGCGTGCAGCTCGCCGACCACTACCAGCAGAACACCCCCATCGGCGACGGCCCCGTGCTGC
TGCCCGACAACCACTACCTGAGCACCCAGTCCGCCCTGAGCAAAGACCCCAACGAGAAGCGCGATCACAT
GGTCCTGCTGGAGTTCGTGACCGCCGCCGGGATCACTCTCGGCATGGACGAGCTGTACAAGCTGTACAAG
TAACTCGAGTCATGTAATTAGTTATGTCACGCTTACATTCACGCCCTCCCCCCACATCCGCTCTAACCGA
AAAGGAAGGAGTTAGACAACCTGAAGTCTAGGTCCCTATTTATTTTTTTATAGTTATGTTAGTATTAAGA
ACGTTATTTATATTTCAAATTTTTCTTTTTTTTCTGTACAGACGCGTGTACGCATGTAACATTATACTGA
AAACCTTGCTTGAGAAGGTTTTGGGACGCTCGAAGGCTTTAATTTGCGGCCGGTACCCAGCTTTTGTTCC
CTTTAGTGAGGGTTAATTCCGAGCTTGGCGTAATCATGGTCATAGCTGTTTCCTGTGTGAAATTGTTATC
CGCTCACAATTCCACACAACATAGGAGCCGGAAGCATAAAGTGTAAAGCCTGGGGTGCCTAATGAGTGAG
GTAACTCACATTAATTGCGTTGCGCTCACTGCCCGCTTTCCAGTCGGGAAACCTGTCGTGCCAGCTGCAT
TAATGAATCGGCCAACGCGCGGGGAGAGGCGGTTTGCGTATTGGGCGCTCTTCCGCTTCCTCGCTCACTG
ACTCGCTGCGCTCGGTCGTTCGGCTGCGGCGAGCGGTATCAGCTCACTCAAAGGCGGTAATACGGTTATC
CACAGAATCAGGGGATAACGCAGGAAAGAACATGTGAGCAAAAGGCCAGCAAAAGGCCAGGAACCGTAAA
AAGGCCGCGTTGCTGGCGTTTTTCCATAGGCTCGGCCCCCCTGACGAGCATCACAAAAATCGACGCTCAA
GTCAGAGGTGGCGAAACCCGACAGGACTATAAAGATACCAGGCGTTCCCCCCTGGAAGCTCCCTCGTGCG
CTCTCCTGTTCCGACCCTGCCGCTTACCGGATACCTGTCCGCCTTTCTCCCTTCGGGAAGCGTGGCGCTT
TCTCAATGCTCACGCTGTAGGTATCTCAGTTCGGTGTAGGTCGTTCGCTCCAAGCTGGGCTGTGTGCACG
AACCCCCCGTTCAGCCCGACCGCTGCGCCTTATCCGGTAACTATCGTCTTGAGTCCAACCCGGTAAGACA
CGACTTATCGCCACTGGCAGCAGCCACTGGTAACAGGATTAGCAGAGCGAGGTATGTAGGCGGTGCTACA
GAGTTCTTGAAGTGGTGGCCTAACTACGGCTACACTAGAAGGACAGTATTTGGTATCTGCGCTCTGCTGA
AGCCAGTTACCTTCGGAAAAAGAGTTGGTAGCTCTTGATCCGGCAAACAAACCACCGCTGGTAGCGGTGG
TTTTTTTGTTTGCAAGCAGCAGATTACGCGCAGAAAAAAAGGATCTCAAGAAGATCCTTTGATCTTTTCT
ACGGGGTCTGACGCTCAGTGGAACGAAAACTCACGTTAAGGGATTTTGGTCATGAGATTATCAAAAAGGA
TCTTCACCTAGATCCTTTTAAATTAAAAATGAAGTTTTAAATCAATCTAAAGTATATATGAGTAAACTTG
GTCTGACAGTTACCAATGCTTAATCAGTGAGGCACCTATCTCAGCGATCTGTCTATTTCGTTCATCCATA
GTTGCCTGACTGCCCGTCGTGTAGATAACTACGATACGGGAGGGCTTACCATCTGGCCCCAGTGCTGCAA
TGATACCGCGAGACCCACGCTCACCGGCTCCAGATTTATCAGCAATAAACCAGCCAGCCGGAAGGGCCGA
GCGCAGAAGTGGTCCTGCAACTTTATCCGCCTCCATCCAGTCTATTAATTGTTGCCGGGAAGCTAGAGTA
AGTAGTTCGCCAGTTAATAGTTTGCGCAACGTTGTTGCCATTGCTACAGGCATCGTGGTGTCACGCTCGT
CGTTTGGTATGGCTTCATTCAGCTCCGGTTCCCAACGATCAAGGCGAGTTACATGATCCCCCATGTTGTG
AAAAAAAGCGGTTAGCTCCTTCGGTCCTCCGATCGTTGTCAGAAGTAAGTTGGCCGCAGTGTTATCACTC
ATGGTTATGGCAGCACTGCATAATTCTCTTACTGTCATGCCATCCGTAAGATGCTTTTCTGTGACTGGTG
AGTACTCAACCAAGTCATTCTGAGAATAGTGTATGCGGCGACCGAGTTGCTCTTGCCCGGCGTCAATACG
GGATAATACCGCGCCACATAGCAGAACTTTAAAAGTGCTCATCATTGGAAAACGTTCTTCGGGGCGAAAA
CTCTCAAGGATCTTACCGCTGTTGAGATCCAGTTCGATGTAACCCACTCGTGCACCCAACTGATCTTCAG
CATCTTTTACTTTCACCAGCGTTTCTGGGTGAGCAAAAACAGGAAGGCAAAATGCCGCAAAAAAGGGAAT
AAGGGCGACACGGAAATGTTGAATACTCATACTCTTCCTTTTTCAATATTATTGAAGCATTTATCAGGGT
TATTGTCTCATGAGCGGATACATATTTGAATGTATTTAGAAAAATAAACAAATAGGGGTTCCGCGCACAT
TTCCCCGAAAAGTGCCACCTGACGTCTAAGAAACCATTATTATCATGACATTAACCTATAAAAATAGGCG
TATCACGAGGCCCTTTCGTC
Features (pLannotate 1.2.2; 28 found; start..end, strand, type, name):
    137..184     +  misc_feature   bom (fragment): basis of mobility region from pBR322
    185..465     +  promoter       TRP1 promoter: S. cerevisiae TRP1
    466..1140    +  CDS            TRP1: phosphoribosylanthranilate isomerase, required for tryptophan biosynthesis; S. cerevisiae TRP1; yeast auxotrophic marker
   1187..1236    +  misc_feature   bom (fragment): basis of mobility region from pBR322
   1237..1692    -  rep_origin     f1 ori (sequence partly withheld): f1 bacteriophage origin of replication; arrow indicates direction of (+) strand synthesis
   1700..1857    -  CDS            lacZα (fragment): LacZα fragment of β-galactosidase; lacZ fragment
   1860..1878    +  promoter       T7 promoter: promoter for bacteriophage T7 RNA polymerase
   1898..2339    +  promoter       GAL1 promoter: S. cerevisiae GAL1; inducible promoter, regulated by Gal4
   2354..2374    +  misc_feature   MCS (fragment): pBluescript multiple cloning site
   2378..2502    +  protein_bind   attR1: mutant version of attR; recombination site for the Gateway® LR reaction LR Clonase™
   2527..2557    +  promoter       lac UV5 promoter: E. coli lac promoter with an "up" mutation
   2581..2610    +  promoter       cat promoter (fragment): promoter of the E. coli cat gene encoding chloramphenicol acetyltransferase
   2611..3270    +  CDS            CmR: chloramphenicol acetyltransferase; cat; confers resistance to chloramphenicol
   3452..3610    +  CDS            ccdA (fragment): CCDA_ECO57 - Also known as H, letA. Experimental evidence at protein level: Swiss-Prot protein existence level 1. Antitoxin component of a type II toxin-antitoxin (TA) system which inhibits the post-segregational killing (PSK) of plasmid-free cells, also referred to as a plasmid addiction system. Binds to and blocks the activity of CcdB; will also remove bound CcdB protein from the CcdB-GyrA complex by forming a CcdA-CcdB complex, a process termed rejuvenation. Functions as a transcriptional corepressor for the ccdAB operon, repression also requires CcdB (By similarity). From Escherichia coli
   3615..3917    +  CDS            ccdB: CCDB_ECOLI - Also known as G, letB, letD. Experimental evidence at protein level: Swiss-Prot protein existence level 1. Toxic component of a type II toxin-antitoxin (TA) system, functioning in plasmid maintainence. Responsible for the post- segregational killing (PSK) of plasmid-free cells, also referred to as a plasmid addiction system. Half-life of over 2 hours. Cell killing by CcdB is accompanied by filamentation, defects in chromosome and plasmid segregation, defects in cell division, formation of anucleate cells, decreased DNA synthesis and plasmid loss. Interferes with the activity of DN
   3961..4085    -  protein_bind   attR2: mutant version of attR; recombination site for the Gateway® LR reaction LR Clonase™
   4089..4116    +  misc_feature   MCS (fragment): pBluescript multiple cloning site
   4117..4833    +  CDS            ECFP: ECFP is a basic (constitutively fluorescent) cyan fluorescent protein published in 1996, derived from Aequorea victoria. It has low acid sensitivity.
   4852..5099    +  terminator     CYC1 terminator: S. cerevisiae CYC1; transcription terminator for CYC1
   5122..5140    -  promoter       T3 promoter: promoter for bacteriophage T3 RNA polymerase
   5185..5201    -  protein_bind   lac operator: The lac repressor binds to the lac operator to inhibit transcription in E. coli. This inhibition can be relieved by adding lactose or isopropyl-β-D-thiogalactopyranoside (IPTG). lac repressor encoded by lacI
   5209..5239    -  promoter       lac promoter: promoter for the E. coli lac operon
   5254..5275    -  protein_bind   CAP binding site: CAP binding activates transcription in the presence of cAMP. E. coli catabolite activator protein
   5288..5380    -  CDS            lacI (fragment): lac repressor; lacI; The lac repressor binds to the lac operator to inhibit transcription in E. coli. This inhibition can be relieved by adding lactose or isopropyl-β-D-thiogalactopyranoside (IPTG).
   5563..6151    -  rep_origin     ori: high-copy-number ColE1/pMB1/pBR322/pUC origin of replication
   6322..7182    -  CDS            AmpR: β-lactamase; bla; confers resistance to ampicillin, carbenicillin, and related antibiotics
   7183..7287    -  promoter       AmpR promoter: bla
   7382..35      +  CDS            rop (fragment) (across the origin): Rop protein, which maintains plasmids at low copy number; rop
