[The description below was written by a language model from this plasmid's Addgene catalogue record and pLannotate feature annotations shown in this document.]
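Description:
pAG304GAL-ccdB-ECFP is an empty Gateway destination vector for galactose-inducible protein expression in Saccharomyces cerevisiae, built on the pRS304 backbone. It is an integrating plasmid: the feature table shows no yeast replication origin or centromere, so stable maintenance in yeast depends on insertion into the genome, with the TRP1 gene and its own promoter providing tryptophan auxotrophic selection. In E. coli it replicates from a high-copy ColE1/pUC-type origin and carries AmpR, along with an f1 origin and remnants of the pBluescript-style lacZα/MCS region flanked by T7 and T3 promoters.

The expression unit consists of the GAL1 promoter, a Gateway cassette, an ECFP coding sequence and the CYC1 terminator. The cassette is bounded by attR1 and attR2 and contains a chloramphenicol resistance gene and the ccdB toxin gene. This explains the dual chloramphenicol and ampicillin selection and the need to propagate the unrecombined vector in a ccdB-tolerant strain. In an LR reaction with an entry clone, the region between the att sites is exchanged for the gene of interest. Loss of ccdB then allows counterselection against unreacted vector in ordinary E. coli strains. Because ECFP lies immediately downstream of attR2, an open reading frame inserted without a stop codon and in frame is expressed as a C-terminal cyan fluorescent fusion under Gal4-regulated control. The plasmid belongs to a suite of yeast Gateway vectors designed for high-throughput genetic analysis, and no insert is present in the deposited form. The depositor notes that the full sequence is provided for reference only and may not match the physical plasmid exactly.
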