Addgene plasmid #14159: pAG304GAL-ccdB-ECFP
Purpose: (Empty Backbone)
Depositing lab: Susan Lindquist. Depositing organization: Whitehead Institute for Biomedical Research. Publication: A suite of Gateway cloning vectors for high-throughput genetic analysis in Saccharomyces cerevisiae. Alberti S, Gitler AD, Lindquist S. Yeast. 2007 Oct . 24(10):913-9. 10.1002/yea.1502 PubMed 17583893.
Backbone
  Vector backbone: pRS304
  Vector type: Yeast Expression ; Gateway Destination
  Selectable markers: TRP1
Growth in bacteria
  Bacterial resistance: Chloramphenicol and Ampicillin, 25 & 100 μg/mL
  Growth temperature: 37°C
  Growth strain: ccdB Survival
  Growth instructions: DB3.1, ccdB Survival
  Copy number: Unknown
Gene/Insert
  Gene/Insert name: None
  Tag / fusion protein: ECFP (C terminal on backbone)
  Cloning method: Gateway Cloning
  Sequencing primers: 5′ GAL1
Terms and licenses: Academic/Nonprofit Terms; Industry Terms: Not Available to Industry
Depositor comments: Type of plasmid: integrating. This plasmid contains the Gateway technology from Invitrogen; Invitrogen requires purchasing of Gateway Clonase for carrying out the Gateway recombinational cloning reaction http://www.invitrogen.com Please note that the full plasmid sequence is provided as a reference only, and may not match the exact sequence of the plasmid.
How to cite: pAG304GAL-ccdB-ECFP was a gift from Susan Lindquist (Addgene plasmid # 14159 ; http://n2t.net/addgene:14159 ; RRID:Addgene_14159)
