>Addgene plasmid #14159 | pAG304GAL-ccdB-ECFP | addgene partial sequence | sequence record 20442 | 14159 with pRS_marker
TATATATATAATATGAGGAAGCATTTAATAGAACAGCATCGTAATATATGTGTACTTTGCAGTTATGACG
CCAGATGGCAGTAGTGGAAGATATTCTTTATTGAAAAATAGCTTGTCACCTTACGTACAATCTTGATCCG
GAGCTTTTCTTTTTTTGCCGATTAAGAATTAATTCGGTCGAAAAAAGAAAAGGAGAGGGCCAAGAGGGAG
GGCATTGGTGACTATTGAGCACGTGAGTATACGTGATTAAGCACACAAAGGCAGCTTGGAGTATGTCTGT
TATTAATTTCACAGGTAGTTCTGGTCCATTGGTGAAAGTTTGCGGCTTGCAGAGCACAGAGGCCGCAGAA
TGTGCTCTAGATTCCGATGCTGACTTGCTGGGTATTATATGTGTGCCCAATAGAAAGAGAACAATTGACC
CGGTTATTGCAAGGAAAATTTCAAGTCTTGTAAAAGCATATAAAAATAGTTCAGGCACTCCGAAATACTT
GGTTGGCGTGTTTCGTAATCAACCTAAGGAGGATGTTTTGGCTCTGGTCAATGATTACGGCATTGATATC
GTCCAACTGCATGGAGATGAGTCGTGGCAAGAATACCAAGAGTTCCTCGGTTTGCCAGTTATTAAAAGAC
TCGTATTTCCAAAAAACTGCAACATACTACTCAGTGCAGCTTCAC
