>Addgene plasmid #14159 | pAG304GAL-ccdB-ECFP | addgene partial sequence | sequence record 20443 | 14159 with GW5
AAAGTGTAAAGCCTGGGGGTGCCTAATGCGGCCGCCATAGTGACTGGATATGTTGTGTTTTACAGTATTA
TGTAGTCTGTTTTTTATGCAAAATCTAATTTAATATATTGATATTTATATCATTTTACGTTTCTCGTTCA
GCTTTTTTGTACAAACTTGTGATGGGGGATCCACTAGTTCTAGAATCCGGGGTTTTTTCTCCTTGACGTT
AAAGTATAGAGGTATATTAACAATTTTTTGTTGATACTTTTATTACATTTGAATAAGAAGTAATACAAAC
CGAAAATGTTGAAAGTATTAGTTAAAGTGGTTATGCAGTTTTTGCATTTATATATCTGTTAATAGATCAA
AAATCATCGCTTCGCTGATTAATTACCCCAGAAATAAGGCTAAAAAACTAATCGCATTATCATCCTATGG
TTGTTAATTTGATTCGTTCATTTGAAGGTTTGTGGGGCCAGGTTACTGCCAATTTTTCCTCTTCATAACC
ATAAAAGCTAGTATTGTAGAATCTTTATTGTTCGGAGCAGTGCGGCGCGAGGCACATCTGCGTTTCAGGA
ACGCGACCGGTGAAGACGAGGACGCACGGAGGAGAGTCTTCCTTCGGAGGGCTGTCACCCGCTCGGCGGC
TTCTAATCCGTACTAGAGCTCCAATTCGCCCTATAGTGAGTCGTATTACAATTCACTGGCCGT
