>Addgene plasmid #14159 | pAG304GAL-ccdB-ECFP | addgene partial sequence | sequence record 20444 | 14159 with GW3
GAGAAGTGGCTGATCTCAGCCATCCGCGAAATGACATCAAAAACGCCATTAACCTGATGTTCTGGGGAAT
ATAAATGTCAGGCTCCCTTATACACAGCCAGTCTGCAGGTCGACCATAGTGACTGGATATGTTGTGTTTT
ACAGTATTATGTAGTCTGTTTTTTATGCAAAATCTAATTTAATATATTGATATTTATATCATTTTACGTT
TCTCGTTCAGCTTTCTTGTACAAAGTGGTGATGGGCTGCAGGAATTCGATATCAAGCTTAATGGTGAGCA
AGGGCGAGGAGCTGTTCACCGGGGTGGTGCCCATCCTGGTCGAGCTGGACGGCGACGTAAACGGCCACAA
GTTCAGCGTGTCCGGCGAGGGCGAGGGCGATGCCACCTACGGCAAGCTGACCCTGAAGTTCATCTGCACC
ACCGGCAAGCTGCCCGTGCCCTGGCCCACCCTCGTGACCACCCTGACCTGGGGCGTGCAGTGCTTCAGCC
GCTACCCCGACCACATGAAGCAGCACGACTTCTTCAAGTCCGCCATGCCCGAAGGCTACGTCCAGGAGCG
CACCATCTTCTTCAAGGACGACGGCAACTACAAGACCCGCGCCGAGGTGAAGTTCGAGGGCGACACCCTG
GTGAACCGCATCGAGCTGAAGGGCAT
